Addgene plasmid #167979: pSEVA221rAPOBEC1-T7RNAP
Purpose: Expresses fusion protein rAPOBEC1-T7RNAP in E. coli
Depositing lab: Luis Ángel Fernández. Depositing organization: Centro Nacional de Biotecnologia (CNB). Publication: In vivo diversification of target genomic sites using processive base deaminase fusions blocked by dCas9. Alvarez B, Mencia M, de Lorenzo V, Fernandez LA. Nat Commun. 2020 Dec 22;11(1):6436. doi: 10.1038/s41467-020-20230-z. PubMed 33353963.
Backbone
  Vector backbone: pSEVA221
  Backbone manufacturer: Victor de Lorenzo
  Backbone size w/o insert (bp): 3719
  Total vector size (bp): 7918
  Vector type: Bacterial Expression
Growth in bacteria
  Bacterial resistance: Kanamycin, 50 μg/mL
  Growth temperature: 37°C
  Growth strain: DH5alpha
  Copy number: Low Copy
Gene/Insert
  Gene/Insert name: rAPOBEC1-T7RNAP
  Species: Synthetic
  Insert size (bp): 4199
  Entrez Gene: T7p07 (a.k.a. T7p07)
  Promoter: TetR-Ptet
  Tag / fusion protein: T7 tag (N terminal on insert); T7RNAP (C terminal on insert)
  Cloning method: Restriction Enzyme; 5′ cloning site BglII (not destroyed); 3′ cloning site SpeI (not destroyed)
  Sequencing primers: 5′ N/A; 3′ N/A
Terms and licenses: Academic/Nonprofit Terms; Industry Terms: Not Available to Industry
How to cite: pSEVA221rAPOBEC1-T7RNAP was a gift from Luis Ángel Fernández (Addgene plasmid # 167979 ; http://n2t.net/addgene:167979 ; RRID:Addgene_167979)
