[The description below was written by a language model from this plasmid's Addgene catalogue record and pLannotate feature annotations shown in this document.]
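Description:
pSEVA221rAPOBEC1-T7RNAP is a low-copy bacterial expression plasmid of 7,918 bp built on the pSEVA221 backbone from the Standard European Vector Architecture series. It replicates through the broad-host-range IncP (RK2-type) system, with oriV and the trans-acting replication gene trfA both annotated. An incP oriT is also present, which would allow conjugative mobilisation when transfer functions are supplied in trans. Selection is by kanamycin resistance from the aphA1 (nptI) gene. The lambda t0 and rrnB T1 terminators flank the cargo region and insulate it from the backbone. The short Tn5 transposase and CloDF13 ori hits in the feature table are fragments, most likely homology matches to backbone sequence rather than functional elements.

The roughly 4.2 kb insert, cloned between BglII and SpeI, encodes a synthetic fusion of the rat cytidine deaminase APOBEC1 to the N-terminus of bacteriophage T7 RNA polymerase. The catalogue also lists an N-terminal T7 tag, although this is not annotated in the feature table. Because the circular sequence is numbered from within the fusion, the Apobec1 coding region appears at the end of the map and continues across the origin into the T7 polymerase coding region, presumably through a linker. Expression is driven by the Tn10 tetA promoter. A divergently transcribed TetR repressor keeps this promoter off until a tetracycline-type inducer is added.

According to the record, the plasmid is used to express rAPOBEC1-T7RNAP in E. coli. The associated publication title indicates its role in in vivo diversification of target genomic sites. In that system, the processive polymerase carries the deaminase along DNA downstream of a T7 promoter, and dCas9 serves as a roadblock that limits how far the mutagenised region extends.
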