Features (pLannotate 1.2.2; 12 found; start..end, strand, type, name):
     56..2704    +  CDS            RPOL_BPT7: Experimental evidence at protein level: Swiss-Prot protein existence level 1. Highly processive DNA-dependent RNA polymerase that catalyzes the transcription of class II and class III viral genes. Recognizes a specific promoter sequence and enters first into an 'abortive phase' where very short transcripts are synthesized and released before proceeding to the processive transcription of long RNA chains. Unwinds the double-stranded DNA to expose the coding strand for templating. Participates in the initiation of viral DNA replication presumably by making primers accessible to the DNA polymerase
   2718..2812    +  terminator     lambda t0 terminator: transcription terminator from phage lambda
   2944..3756    +  CDS            aphA1: KKA1_ECOLX - Also known as nptI. Protein inferred from homology: Swiss-Prot protein existence level 3. Resistance to kanamycin and structurally-related aminoglycosides, including amikacin. From Escherichia coli.
   3926..4034    +  oriT           oriT: incP origin of transfer
   4095..5243    -  CDS            trfA: trans-acting replication protein that binds to and activates oriV
   5295..5576    -  CDS            tnpA (fragment): TN5P_ECOLX - Also known as tnp. Experimental evidence at protein level: Swiss-Prot protein existence level 1. Mediates transposition of transposon Tn5 by a 'cut and paste' mechanism. First, the monomeric transposase binds the 19 bp inverted DNA repeats flanking the transposon. Then, dimerization of the DNA- bound transposase creates a synaptic DNA complex. After nicking of the first DNA strand, excision of the transposon proceeds through a series of intermediates. The transposase then mediates the insertion of the transposon at a new site by strand transfer. The activity of the wild- type tran
   5636..6167    -  rep_origin     oriV: incP origin of replication
   6223..6258    -  rep_origin     CloDF13 ori (fragment): Plasmids containing the CloDF13 (CDF) origin of replication can be propagated in E. coli cells that contain additional plasmids with compatible origins.
   6298..6384    -  terminator     rrnB T1 terminator: Escherichia coli rrnB; transcription terminator T1 from the E. coli rrnB gene
   6427..7050    -  CDS            TetR: tetracycline repressor TetR; tetR from transposon Tn10; TetR binds to the tetracycline operator tetO to inhibit transcription. This inhibition can be relieved by adding tetracycline or doxycycline.
   7069..7124    +  promoter       tetR/tetA promoters: tetR; overlapping promoters for bacterial tetR and tetA
   7194..7877    +  CDS            Apobec1: ABEC1_RAT - Experimental evidence at protein level: Swiss-Prot protein existence level 1. Catalytic component of the apolipoprotein B mRNA editing enzyme complex which is responsible for the postranscriptional editing of a CAA codon for Gln to a UAA codon for stop in the APOB mRNA. May also play a role in the epigenetic regulation of gene expression by participating in DNA demethylation. From Rattus norvegicus (Rat).
>Addgene plasmid #167979 | pSEVA221rAPOBEC1-T7RNAP | addgene full sequence | sequence record 335281 | Addgene NGS Result
TGGCGGTGGAAGTGGTGGCGGTTCTGGCGGAGGATCAGGTGGCGGTAGCAAGCTTATGAACACGATTAAC
ATCGCTAAGAACGACTTCTCTGACATCGAACTGGCTGCTATCCCGTTCAACACTCTGGCTGACCATTACG
GTGAGCGTTTAGCTCGCGAACAGTTGGCCCTTGAGCATGAGTCTTACGAGATGGGTGAAGCACGCTTCCG
CAAGATGTTTGAGCGTCAACTTAAAGCTGGTGAGGTTGCGGATAACGCTGCCGCCAAGCCTCTCATCACT
ACCCTACTCCCTAAGATGATTGCACGCATCAACGACTGGTTTGAGGAAGTGAAAGCTAAGCGCGGCAAGC
GCCCGACAGCCTTCCAGTTCCTGCAAGAAATCAAGCCGGAAGCCGTAGCGTACATCACCATTAAGACCAC
TCTGGCTTGCCTAACCAGTGCTGACAATACAACCGTTCAGGCTGTAGCAAGCGCAATCGGTCGGGCCATT
GAGGACGAGGCTCGCTTCGGTCGTATCCGTGACCTTGAAGCTAAGCACTTCAAGAAAAACGTTGAGGAAC
AACTCAACAAGCGCGTAGGGCACGTCTACAAGAAAGCATTTATGCAAGTTGTCGAGGCTGACATGCTCTC
TAAGGGTCTACTCGGTGGCGAGGCGTGGTCTTCGTGGCATAAGGAAGACTCTATTCATGTAGGAGTACGC
TGCATCGAGATGCTCATTGAGTCAACCGGAATGGTTAGCTTACACCGCCAAAATGCTGGCGTAGTAGGTC
AAGACTCTGAGACTATCGAACTCGCACCTGAATACGCTGAGGCTATCGCAACCCGTGCAGGTGCGCTGGC
TGGCATCTCTCCGATGTTCCAACCTTGCGTAGTTCCTCCTAAGCCGTGGACTGGCATTACTGGTGGTGGC
TATTGGGCTAACGGTCGTCGTCCTCTGGCGCTGGTGCGTACTCACAGTAAGAAAGCACTGATGCGCTACG
AAGACGTTTACATGCCTGAGGTGTACAAAGCGATTAACATTGCGCAAAACACCGCATGGAAAATCAACAA
GAAAGTCCTAGCGGTCGCCAACGTAATCACCAAGTGGAAGCATTGTCCGGTCGAGGACATCCCTGCGATT
GAGCGTGAAGAACTCCCGATGAAACCGGAAGACATCGACATGAATCCTGAGGCTCTCACCGCGTGGAAAC
GTGCTGCCGCTGCTGTGTACCGCAAGGACAAGGCTCGCAAGTCTCGCCGTATCAGCCTTGAGTTCATGCT
TGAGCAAGCCAATAAGTTTGCTAACCATAAGGCCATCTGGTTCCCTTACAACATGGACTGGCGCGGTCGT
GTTTACGCTGTGTCAATGTTCAACCCGCAAGGTAACGATATGACCAAAGGACTGCTTACGCTGGCGAAAG
GTAAACCAATCGGTAAGGAAGGTTACTACTGGCTGAAAATCCACGGTGCAAACTGTGCGGGTGTCGATAA
GGTTCCGTTCCCTGAGCGCATCAAGTTCATTGAGGAAAACCACGAGAACATCATGGCTTGCGCTAAGTCT
CCACTGGAGAACACTTGGTGGGCTGAGCAAGATTCTCCGTTCTGCTTCCTTGCGTTCTGCTTTGAGTACG
CTGGGGTACAGCACCACGGCCTGAGCTATAACTGCTCCCTTCCGCTGGCGTTTGACGGGTCTTGCTCTGG
CATCCAGCACTTCTCCGCGATGCTCCGAGATGAGGTAGGTGGTCGCGCGGTTAACTTGCTTCCTAGTGAA
ACCGTTCAGGACATCTACGGGATTGTTGCTAAGAAAGTCAACGAGATTCTACAAGCAGACGCAATCAATG
GGACCGATAACGAAGTAGTTACCGTGACCGATGAGAACACTGGTGAAATCTCTGAGAAAGTCAAGCTGGG
CACTAAGGCACTGGCTGGTCAATGGCTGGCTTACGGTGTTACTCGCAGTGTGACTAAGCGTTCAGTCATG
ACGCTGGCTTACGGGTCCAAAGAGTTCGGCTTCCGTCAACAAGTGCTGGAAGATACCATTCAGCCAGCTA
TTGATTCCGGCAAGGGTCTGATGTTCACTCAGCCGAATCAGGCTGCTGGATACATGGCTAAGCTGATTTG
GGAATCTGTGAGCGTGACGGTGGTAGCTGCGGTTGAAGCAATGAACTGGCTTAAGTCTGCTGCTAAGCTG
CTGGCTGCTGAGGTCAAAGATAAGAAGACTGGAGAGATTCTTCGCAAGCGTTGCGCTGTGCATTGGGTAA
CTCCTGATGGTTTCCCTGTGTGGCAGGAATACAAGAAGCCTATTCAGACGCGCTTGAACCTGATGTTCCT
CGGTCAGTTCCGCTTACAGCCTACCATTAACACCAACAAAGATAGCGAGATTGATGCACACAAACAGGAG
TCTGGTATCGCTCCTAACTTTGTACACAGCCAAGACGGTAGCCACCTTCGTAAGACTGTAGTGTGGGCAC
ACGAGAAGTACGGAATCGAATCTTTTGCACTGATTCACGACTCCTTCGGTACCATTCCGGCTGACGCTGC
GAACCTGTTCAAAGCAGTGCGCGAAACTATGGTTGACACATATGAGTCTTGTGATGTACTGGCTGATTTC
TACGACCAGTTCGCTGACCAGTTGCACGAGTCTCAATTGGACAAAATGCCAGCACTTCCGGCTAAAGGTA
ACTTGAACCTCCGTGACATCTTAGAGTCGGACTTCGCGTTCGCGTAAACTAGTCTTGGACTCCTGTTGAT
AGATCCAGTAATGACCTCAGAACTCCATCTGGATTTGTTCAGAACGCTCGGTTGCCGCCGGGCGTTTTTT
ATTGGTGAGAATCCAGGGGTCCCCAATAATTACGATTTAAATTTGTGTCTCAAAATCTCTGATGTTACAT
TGCACAAGATAAAAATATATCATCATGAACAATAAAACTGTCTGCTTACATAAACAGTAATACAAGGGGT
GTTATGAGCCATATTCAGCGTGAAACGAGCTGTAGCCGTCCGCGTCTGAACAGCAACATGGATGCGGATC
TGTATGGCTATAAATGGGCGCGTGATAACGTGGGTCAGAGCGGCGCGACCATTTATCGTCTGTATGGCAA
ACCGGATGCGCCGGAACTGTTTCTGAAACATGGCAAAGGCAGCGTGGCGAACGATGTGACCGATGAAATG
GTGCGTCTGAACTGGCTGACCGAATTTATGCCGCTGCCGACCATTAAACATTTTATTCGCACCCCGGATG
ATGCGTGGCTGCTGACCACCGCGATTCCGGGCAAAACCGCGTTTCAGGTGCTGGAAGAATATCCGGATAG
CGGCGAAAACATTGTGGATGCGCTGGCCGTGTTTCTGCGTCGTCTGCATAGCATTCCGGTGTGCAACTGC
CCGTTTAACAGCGATCGTGTGTTTCGTCTGGCCCAGGCGCAGAGCCGTATGAACAACGGCCTGGTGGATG
CGAGCGATTTTGATGATGAACGTAACGGCTGGCCGGTGGAACAGGTGTGGAAAGAAATGCATAAACTGCT
GCCGTTTAGCCCGGATAGCGTGGTGACCCACGGCGATTTTAGCCTGGATAACCTGATTTTCGATGAAGGC
AAACTGATTGGCTGCATTGATGTGGGCCGTGTGGGCATTGCGGATCGTTATCAGGATCTGGCCATTCTGT
GGAACTGCCTGGGCGAATTTAGCCCGAGCCTGCAAAAACGTCTGTTTCAGAAATATGGCATTGATAATCC
GGATATGAACAAACTGCAATTTCATCTGATGCTGGATGAATTTTTCTAATAATTAATTGGACCGCGGTCC
GCGCGTTGTCCTTTTCCGCTGCATAACCCTGCTTCGGGGTCATTATAGCGATTTTTTCGGTATATCCATC
CTTTTTCGCACGATATACAGGATTTTGCCAAAGGGTTCGTGTAGACTTTCCTTGGTGTATCCAACGGCGT
CAGCCGGGCAGGATAGGTGAAGTAGGCCCACCCGCGAGCGGGTGTTCCTTCTTCACTGTCCCTTATTCGC
ACCTGGCGGTGCTCAACGGGAATCCTGCTCTGCGAGGCTGGCCGTAGGCCGGCCGCGATGCAGGTGGCTG
CTGAACCCCCAGCCGGAACTGACCCCACAAGGCCCTAGCGTTTGCAATGCACCAGGTCATCATTGACCCA
GGCGTGTTCCACCAGGCCGCTGCCTCGCAACTCTTCGCAGGCTTCGCCGACCTGCTCGCGCCACTTCTTC
ACGCGGGTGGAATCCGATCCGCACATGAGGCGGAAGGTTTCCAGCTTGAGCGGGTACGGCTCCCGGTGCG
AGCTGAAATAGTCGAACATCCGTCGGGCCGTCGGCGACAGCTTGCGGTACTTCTCCCATATGAATTTCGT
GTAGTGGTCGCCAGCAAACAGCACGACGATTTCCTCGTCGATCAGGACCTGGCAACGGGACGTTTTCTTG
CCACGGTCCAGGACGCGGAAGCGGTGCAGCAGCGACACCGATTCCAGGTGCCCAACGCGGTCGGACGTGA
AGCCCATCGCCGTCGCCTGTAGGCGCGACAGGCATTCCTCGGCCTTCGTGTAATACCGGCCATTGATCGA
CCAGCCCAGGTCCTGGCAAAGCTCGTAGAACGTGAAGGTGATCGGCTCGCCGATAGGGGTGCGCTTCGCG
TACTCCAACACCTGCTGCCACACCAGTTCGTCATCGTCGGCCCGCAGCTCGACGCCGGTGTAGGTGATCT
TCACGTCCTTGTTGACGTGGAAAATGACCTTGTTTTGCAGCGCCTCGCGCGGGATTTTCTTGTTGCGCGT
GGTGAACAGGGCAGAGCGGGCCGTGTCGTTTGGCATCGCTCGCATCGTGTCCGGCCACGGCGCAATATCG
AACAAGGAAAGCTGCATTTCCTTGATCTGCTGCTTCGTGTGTTTCAGCAACGCGGCCTGCTTGGCTTCGC
TGACCTGTTTTGCCAGGTCCTCGCCGGCGGTTTTTCGCTTCTTGGTCGTCATAGTTCCTCGCGTGTCGAT
GGTCATCGACTTCGCCAAACCTGCCGCCTCCTGTTCGAGACGACGCGAACGCTCCACGGCGGCCGATGGC
GCGGGCAGGGCAGGGGGAGCCAGTTGCACGCTGTCGCGCTCGATCTTGGCCGTAGCTTGCTGGACTATCG
AGCCGACGGACTGGAAGGTTTCGCGGGGCGCACGCATGACGGTGCGGCTTGCGATGGTTTCGGCATCCTC
GGCGGAAAACCCCGCGTCGATCAGTTCTTGCCTGTATGCCTTCCGGTCAAACGTCCGATTCATTCACCCT
CCTTGCGGGATTGCCCCGGAATTAATTCCCCGGATCGATCCGTCGATCTTGATCCCCTGCGCCATCAGAT
CCTTGGCGGCAAGAAAGCCATCCAGTTTACTTTGCAGGGCTTCCCAACCTTACCAGAGGGCGCCCCAGCT
GGCAATTCCGGTTCGCTTGCTGTCCATAAAACCGCCCAGTCTAGCTATCGCCATGTAAGCCCACTGCAAG
CTACCTGCTTTCTCTTTGCGCTTGCGTTTTCCCTTGTCCAGATAGCCCAGTAGCTGACATTCATCCGGGG
TCAGCACCGTTTCTGCGGACTGGCTTTCTACGTGGCTGCCATTTTTGGGGTGAGGCCGTTCGCGGCCGAG
GGGCGCAGCCCCTGGGGGGATGGGAGGCCCGCGTTAGCGGGCCGGGAGGGTTCGAGAAGGGGGGGCACCC
CCCTTCGGCGTGCGCGGTCACGCGCACAGGGCGCAGCCCTGGTTAAAAACAAGGTTTATAAATATTGGTT
TAAAAGCAGGTTAAAAGACAGGTTAGCGGTGGCCGAAAAACGGGCGGAAACCCTTGCAAATGCTGGATTT
TCTGCCTGTGGACAGCCCCTCAAATGTCAATAGGTGCGCCCCTCATCTGTCAGCACTCTGCCCCTCAAGT
GTCAAGGATCGCGCCCCTCATCTGTCAGTAGTCGCGCCCCTCAAGTGTCAATACCGCAGGGCACTTATCC
CCAGGCTTGTCCACATCATCTGTGGGAAACTCGCGTAAAATCAGGCGTTTTCGCCGATTTGCGAGGCTGG
CCAGCTCCACGTCGCCGGCCGAAATCGAGCCTGCCCCTCATCTGTCAACGCCGCGCCGGGTGAGTCGGCC
CCTCAAGTGTCAACGTCCGCCCCTCATCTGTCAGTGAGGGCCAAGTTTTCCGCGAGGTATCCACAACGCC
GGCGGCCCTACATGGCTCTGCTGTAGTGAGTGGGTTGCGCTCCGGCAGCGGTCCTGATCCCCCGCAGAAA
AAAAGGATCTCAAGAAGATCCTTTGATCTTTTCTACGGCGCGCCGAGCTCGAATTCTAGGGCGGCGGATT
TGTCCTACTCAGGAGAGCGTTCACCGACAAACAACAGATAAAACGAAAGGCCCAGTCTTTCGACTGAGCC
TTTCGTTTTATTTGATGCCTCTAGCACGCCTGCCAGGAATTGGGGATCGGAGATCTTTAAGACCCACTTT
CACATTTAAGTTGTTTTTCTAATCCGCATATAATCAATTCAAGGCCGAATAAGAAGGCTGGCTCTGCACC
TTGGTGATCAAATAATTCGATAGCTTGTCGTAATAATGGCGGCATACTATCAGTAGTAGGTGTTTCCCTT
TCTTCTTTAGCGACTTGATGCTCTTGATCTTCCAATACGCAACCTAAAGTAAAATGCCCCACAGCGCTGA
GTGCATATAATGCATTCTCTAGTGAAAAACCTTGTTGGCATAAAAAGGCTAATTGATTTTCGAGAGTTTC
ATACTGTTTTTCTGTAGGCCGTGTACCTAAATGTACTTTTGCTCCATCGCGATGACTTAGTAAAGCACAT
CTAAGACTTTTAGCGTTATTACGTAAAAAATCTTGCCAGCTTTCCCCTTCTAAAGGGCAAAAGTGAGTAT
GGTGCCTATCTAACATCTCAATGGCTAAGGCGTCGAGCAAAGCCCGCTTATTTTTTACATGCCAATACAA
TGTAGGCTGCTCTACACCTAGCTTCTGGGCGAGTTTACGGGTTGTTAAACCTTCGATTCCGACCTCATTA
AGCAGCTCTAATGCGCTGTTAATCACTTTACTTTTATCTAATCTGGACATCATTAATTCCTAATTTTTGT
TGACACTCTATCATTGATAGAGTTATTTTACCACTCCCTATCAGTGATAGAGAAAAGTGAATCTAGAGTC
GACAAGAAGGAGATATACATATGGCAAGCATGACCGGTGGTCAGCAGATGGGTAGCAGCGAAACCGGTCC
GGTTGCAGTTGATCCGACACTGCGTCGTCGTATTGAACCGCATGAATTTGAAGTTTTTTTTGATCCGCGT
GAGCTGCGTAAAGAAACCTGTCTGCTGTATGAAATTAACTGGGGTGGTCGTCATAGCATTTGGCGTCATA
CCAGCCAGAATACCAATAAACATGTGGAAGTGAACTTCATCGAGAAATTTACCACCGAACGTTATTTTTG
CCCGAATACACGTTGTAGCATTACCTGGTTTCTGAGCTGGTCACCGTGTGGTGAATGTAGCCGTGCAATT
ACCGAATTTCTGAGCCGTTATCCGCATGTTACCCTGTTTATCTATATTGCCCGTCTGTATCATCATGCAG
ATCCGCGTAATCGTCAGGGTCTGCGTGATCTGATTAGCAGCGGTGTTACCATTCAGATTATGACCGAACA
AGAAAGCGGTTATTGCTGGCGTAATTTTGTGAATTATAGCCCGAGCAATGAAGCACATTGGCCTCGCTAT
CCGCATCTGTGGGTTCGTCTGTATGTTCTGGAACTGTATTGTATTATTCTGGGTCTGCCTCCGTGTCTGA
ATATTCTGCGTCGTAAACAGCCGCAGCTGACCTTTTTTACCATTGCACTGCAAAGCTGTCATTATCAGCG
TCTGCCACCGCATATTCTGTGGGCAACCGGTCTGAAACTGCAGGGTGGTGGTAGCGGTGGTGGTTCAGGT
GGTGGCAG
